>Addgene plasmid #136389 | pJ414 - NERD-C | addgene full sequence | sequence record 315204 | Addgene NGS Result
TTGAGATCCTTTTTTTCTGCGCGTAATCTGCTGCTTGCAAACAAAAAAACCACCGCTACCAGCGGTGGTT
TGTTTGCCGGATCAAGAGCTACCAACTCTTTTTCCGAAGGTAACTGGCTTCAGCAGAGCGCAGATACCAA
ATACTGTTCTTCTAGTGTAGCCGTAGTTAGCCCACCACTTCAAGAACTCTGTAGCACCGCCTACATACCT
CGCTCTGCTAATCCTGTTACCAGTGGCTGCTGCCAGTGGCGATAAGTCGTGTCTTACCGGGTTGGACTCA
AGACGATAGTTACCGGATAAGGCGCAGCGGTCGGGCTGAACGGGGGGTTCGTGCACACAGCCCAGCTTGG
AGCGAACGACCTACACCGAACTGAGATACCTACAGCGTGAGCTATGAGAAAGCGCCACGCTTCCCGAAGG
GAGAAAGGCGGACAGGTATCCGGTAAGCGGCAGGGTCGGAACAGGAGAGCGCACGAGGGAGCTTCCAGGG
GGAAACGCCTGGTATCTTTATAGTCCTGTCGGGTTTCGCCACCTCTGACTTGAGCGTCGATTTTTGTGAT
GCTCGTCAGGGGGGCGGAGCCTATGGAAAAACGCCAGCAACGCGGCCTTTTTACGGTTCCTGGCCTTTTG
CTGGCCTTTTGCTCACATGTTCTTTCCTGCGTTATCCCCTGATTCTGTGGATAACCGTATTACCGCCTTT
GAGTGAGCTGATACCGCTCGCCGCAGCCGAACGACCGAGCGCAGCGAGTCAGTGAGCGAGGAAGCGGAAG
GCGAGAGTAGGGAACTGCCAGGCATCAAACTAAGCAGAAGGCCCCTGACGGATGGCCTTTTTGCGTTTCT
ACAAACTCTTTCTGTGTTGTAAAACGACGGCCAGTCTTAAGCTCGGGCCCCCTGGGCGGTTCTGATAACG
AGTAATCGTTAATCCGCAAATAACGTAAAAACCCGCTTCGGCGGGTTTTTTTATGGGGGGAGTTTAGGGA
AAGAGCATTTGTCAGAATATTTAAGGGCGCCTGTCACTTTGCTTGATATATGAGAATTATTTAACCTTAT
AAATGAGAAAAAAGCAACGCACTTTAAATAAGATACGTTGCTTTTTCGATTGATGAACACCTATAATTAA
ACTATTCATCTATTATTTATGATTTTTTGTATATACAATATTTCTAGTTTGTTAAAGAGAATTAAGAAAA
TAAATCTCGAAAATAATAAAGGGAAAATCAGTTTTTGATATCAAAATTATACATGTCAACGATAATACAA
AATATAATACAAACTATAAGATGTTATCAGTATTTATTATCATTTAGAATAAATTTTGTGTCGCCCTTCC
GCGAAATTAATACGACTCACTATAGGGGAATTGTGAGCGGATAACAATTCCCCTCTAGAAATAATTTTGT
TTAACTTTTAGGAGGTAAAACATATGCACCACCATCACCACCATGGTATGACGTTCAAGCTGATTATCAA
CGGTAAAACGCTGAAAGGCGAGACTACCACCGAAGCCGTTGACGCGGCTACGGCAGAAAAGGTCCTGAAA
CAGTACGCGAACGACAATGGTATCGACGGCGAGTGGACCTATGATGATGCGACCAAGACGTTTACCGTGA
CCGAGTAACTCGAGCCCCCTAGCATAACCCCTTGGGGCCTCTAAACGGGTCTTGAGGGGTTTTTTGCCCC
TGAGACGCGTCAATCGAGTTCGTACCTAAGGGCGACACCCCATAATTAGCCCGGGCGAAAGGCCCAGTCT
TTCGACTGAGCCTTTCGTTTTATTTGATGCCTGGCAGTTCCCTACTCTCGCATGGGGAGTCCCCACACTA
CCATCGGCGCTACGGCGTTTCACTTCTGAGTTCGGCATGGGGTCAGGTGGGACCACCGCGCTACTGCCGC
CAGGCAAACAAGGGGTGTTATGAGCCATATTCAGGTATAAATGGGCTCGCGATAATGTTCAGAATTGGTT
AATTGGTTGTAACACTGACCCCTATTTGTTTATTTTTCTAAATACATTCAAATATGTATCCGCTCATGAG
ACAATAACCCTGATAAATGCTTCAATAATATTGAAAAAGGAAGAATATGAGTATTCAACATTTCCGTGTC
GCCCTTATTCCCTTTTTTGCGGCATTTTGCCTTCCTGTTTTTGCTCACCCAGAAACGCTGGTGAAAGTAA
AAGATGCTGAAGATCAGTTGGGTGCACGAGTGGGTTACATCGAACTGGATCTCAACAGCGGTAAGATCCT
TGAGAGTTTTCGCCCCGAAGAACGTTTTCCAATGATGAGCACTTTTAAAGTTCTGCTATGTGGCGCGGTA
TTATCCCGTATTGACGCCGGGCAAGAGCAACTCGGTCGCCGCATACACTATTCTCAGAATGACTTGGTTG
AGTACTCACCAGTCACAGAAAAGCATCTTACGGATGGCATGACAGTAAGAGAATTATGCAGTGCTGCCAT
AACCATGAGTGATAACACTGCGGCCAACTTACTTCTGACAACGATCGGAGGACCGAAGGAGCTAACCGCT
TTTTTGCACAACATGGGGGATCATGTAACTCGCCTTGATCGTTGGGAACCGGAGCTGAATGAAGCCATAC
CAAACGACGAGCGTGACACCACGATGCCTGTAGCGATGGCAACAACGTTGCGCAAACTATTAACTGGCGA
ACTACTTACTCTAGCTTCCCGGCAACAATTAATAGACTGGATGGAGGCGGATAAAGTTGCAGGACCACTT
CTGCGCTCGGCCCTTCCGGCTGGCTGGTTTATTGCTGATAAATCCGGAGCCGGTGAGCGTGGTTCTCGCG
GTATCATCGCAGCGCTGGGGCCAGATGGTAAGCCCTCCCGTATCGTAGTTATCTACACGACGGGGAGTCA
GGCAACTATGGATGAACGAAATAGACAGATCGCTGAGATAGGTGCCTCACTGATTAAGCATTGGTAAGCG
GCGCGCCATCGAATGGCGCAAAACCTTTCGCGGTATGGCATGATAGCGCCCGGAAGAGAGTCAATTCAGG
GTGGTGAATATGAAACCAGTAACGTTATACGATGTCGCAGAGTATGCCGGTGTCTCTTATCAGACCGTTT
CCCGCGTGGTGAACCAGGCCAGCCACGTTTCTGCGAAAACGCGGGAAAAAGTGGAAGCGGCGATGGCGGA
GCTGAATTACATTCCCAACCGCGTGGCACAACAACTGGCGGGCAAACAGTCGTTGCTGATTGGCGTTGCC
ACCTCCAGTCTGGCCCTGCACGCGCCGTCGCAAATTGTCGCGGCGATTAAATCTCGCGCCGATCAACTGG
GTGCCAGCGTGGTGGTGTCGATGGTAGAACGAAGCGGCGTCGAAGCCTGTAAAGCGGCGGTGCACAATCT
TCTCGCGCAACGCGTCAGTGGGCTGATCATTAACTATCCGCTGGATGACCAGGATGCCATTGCTGTGGAA
GCTGCCTGCACTAATGTTCCGGCGTTATTTCTTGATGTCTCTGACCAGACACCCATCAACAGTATTATTT
TCTCCCATGAGGACGGTACGCGACTGGGCGTGGAGCATCTGGTCGCATTGGGTCACCAGCAAATCGCGCT
GTTAGCGGGCCCATTAAGTTCTGTCTCGGCGCGTCTGCGTCTGGCTGGCTGGCATAAATATCTCACTCGC
AATCAAATTCAGCCGATAGCGGAACGGGAAGGCGACTGGAGTGCCATGTCCGGTTTTCAACAAACCATGC
AAATGCTGAATGAGGGCATCGTTCCCACTGCGATGCTGGTTGCCAACGATCAGATGGCGCTGGGCGCAAT
GCGCGCCATTACCGAGTCCGGGCTGCGCGTTGGTGCGGATATCTCGGTAGTGGGATACGACGATACCGAA
GATAGCTCATGTTATATCCCGCCGTTAACCACCATCAAACAGGATTTTCGCCTGCTGGGGCAAACCAGCG
TGGACCGCTTGCTGCAACTCTCTCAGGGCCAGGCGGTGAAGGGCAATCAGCTGTTGCCAGTCTCACTGGT
GAAAAGAAAAACCACCCTGGCGCCCAATACGCAAACCGCCTCTCCCCGCGCGTTGGCCGATTCATTAATG
CAGCTGGCACGACAGGTTTCCCGACTGGAAAGCGGGCAGTGACTCATGACCAAAATCCCTTAACGTGAGT
TACGCGCGCGTCGTTCCACTGAGCGTCAGACCCCGTAGAAAAGATCAAAGGATCTTC
Features (pLannotate 1.2.2; 14 found; start..end, strand, type, name):
      1..589     +  rep_origin     ori: high-copy-number ColE1/pMB1/pBR322/pUC origin of replication
    814..831     +  terminator     rrnB T2 terminator (fragment): transcription terminator T2 from the E. coli rrnB gene
    856..875     -  CDS            lacZα (fragment): LacZα fragment of β-galactosidase; lacZ fragment
   1338..1356    +  promoter       T7 promoter: promoter for bacteriophage T7 RNA polymerase
   1357..1381    +  protein_bind   lac operator: The lac repressor binds to the lac operator to inhibit transcription in E. coli. This inhibition can be relieved by adding lactose or isopropyl-β-D-thiogalactopyranoside (IPTG). lac repressor encoded by lacI
   1451..1615    +  CDS            spg (fragment): SPG1_STRSG - Experimental evidence at protein level: Swiss-Prot protein existence level 1. Binds to the constant Fc region of IgG with high affinity. From Streptococcus sp. group G.
   1629..1676    +  terminator     T7 terminator: transcription terminator for bacteriophage T7 RNA polymerase
   1736..1776    -  terminator     rrnB T1 terminator (fragment): transcription terminator T1 from the E. coli rrnB gene
   1778..1893    -  ncRNA          5S rRNA: Accession: RF00001 - 5S ribosomal RNA
   1924..1948    +  CDS            KanR (fragment): aminoglycoside phosphotransferase; aph(3')-Ia; confers resistance to kanamycin
   1978..2074    +  promoter       AmpR promoter (fragment): bla
   2077..2937    +  CDS            AmpR: β-lactamase; bla; confers resistance to ampicillin, carbenicillin, and related antibiotics
   2946..3019    +  promoter       lacI promoter (fragment): lacI
   3020..4099    +  CDS            lacI: LACI_ECOLI - Experimental evidence at protein level: Swiss-Prot protein existence level 1. Repressor of the lactose operon. Binds allolactose as an inducer. From Escherichia coli (strain K12).
