[The description below was written by a language model from this plasmid's Addgene catalogue record and pLannotate feature annotations shown in this document.]
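Description:
pJ414 - NERD-C is a bacterial expression plasmid built on the commercial pJ414 backbone from ATUM (formerly DNA 2.0). It is used to produce NERD-C, an engineered variant of the B1 domain of streptococcal protein G (GB1). It replicates in E. coli from a high-copy ColE1/pUC-type origin and is selected with ampicillin through a full-length β-lactamase gene driven by its own promoter. The plasmid also carries lacI with its native promoter, so it supplies the lac repressor itself.

The payload is a small open reading frame of about 168 bp, which the annotation recognises as a fragment of the spg gene from group G Streptococcus. Relative to wild-type GB1 it carries four substitutions: Y3F, L7I, F30L and V39I. The catalogue entry lists a 6x-His tag at the N-terminus, which would allow metal-affinity purification, although the feature table does not annotate the tag separately. NdeI and XhoI sites are recorded at the 5′ and 3′ ends of the insert. Transcription starts at a T7 promoter immediately followed by a lac operator and ends at a T7 terminator. Expression therefore needs a host that supplies T7 RNA polymerase, and it is held off by LacI until lactose or IPTG relieves the repression. The rrnB terminator fragments flanking the cassette probably insulate it from read-through, and the short lacZα and KanR matches appear to be backbone remnants with no function.

The stated purpose is expression of the "static" NERD-C protein, from a study on the rational design of proteins that exchange between conformations on functional timescales. The sequenced record is 4,187 nt, which is considerably shorter than the 6,200 bp backbone size given in the catalogue. The record offers no explanation for this difference.
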