Addgene plasmid #136389: pJ414 - NERD-C
Purpose: Expresses NERD-C static protein
Depositing lab: Roberto Chica. Depositing organization: University of Ottawa. Publication: Rational design of proteins that exchange on functional timescales. Davey JA, Damry AM, Goto NK, Chica RA. Nat Chem Biol. 2017 Dec;13(12):1280-1285. doi: 10.1038/nchembio.2503. Epub 2017 Oct 23. PubMed 29058725.
Backbone
  Vector backbone: pJ414
  Backbone manufacturer: ATUM (formally DNA 2.0)
  Backbone size w/o insert (bp): 6200
  Vector type: Bacterial Expression
Growth in bacteria
  Bacterial resistance: Ampicillin, 100 μg/mL
  Growth temperature: 37°C
  Growth strain: DH5alpha
  Copy number: High Copy
Gene/Insert
  Gene/Insert name: NERD-C (alt name: Streptococcal protein G, domain B1 mutant)
  Species: Streptococcal bacteria
  Insert size (bp): 168
  Mutation: Mutation from GB1 WT: Y3F-L7I-F30L-V39I
  Promoter: T7 promoter
  Tag / fusion protein: 6x-His tag (N-term of insert)
  Cloning method: Unknown
  Sequencing primers: 5′ NdeI restriction site; 3′ XhoI restriction site
Resource information
  A portion of this plasmid was derived from a plasmid made by: ATUM (Formally DNA 2.0)
Terms and licenses: Academic/Nonprofit Terms; Industry Terms: Not Available to Industry
How to cite: pJ414 - NERD-C was a gift from Roberto Chica (Addgene plasmid # 136389 ; http://n2t.net/addgene:136389 ; RRID:Addgene_136389)
